Addgene plasmid #169726: pcDNA6.2EmGFP-DAXX
Purpose: Mammalian expression construct of GFP tagged full length DAXX
Depositing lab: Tanja Mittag. Publication: Cancer Mutations of the Tumor Suppressor SPOP Disrupt the Formation of Active, Phase-Separated Compartments. Bouchard JJ, Otero JH, Scott DC, Szulc E, Martin EW, Sabri N, Granata D, Marzahn MR, Lindorff-Larsen K, Salvatella X, Schulman BA, Mittag T. Mol Cell. 2018 Oct 4;72(1):19-36.e8. doi: 10.1016/j.molcel.2018.08.027. Epub 2018 Sep 20. PubMed 30244836.
Backbone
  Vector backbone: pcDNA6.2
  Backbone manufacturer: Invitrogen
  Vector type: Mammalian Expression
Growth in bacteria
  Bacterial resistance: Ampicillin, 100 μg/mL
  Growth temperature: 37°C
  Growth strain: DH5alpha
  Copy number: High Copy
Gene/Insert
  Gene/Insert name: DAXX
  Species: H. sapiens (human)
  Insert size (bp): 2220
  Entrez Gene: DAXX (a.k.a. BING2, DAP6, EAP1, SMIM40)
  Promoter: CMV
  Tag / fusion protein: GFP (N terminal on insert)
  Cloning method: Gateway Cloning
Terms and licenses: Academic/Nonprofit Terms; Industry Terms: Not Available to Industry
How to cite: pcDNA6.2EmGFP-DAXX was a gift from Tanja Mittag (Addgene plasmid # 169726 ; http://n2t.net/addgene:169726 ; RRID:Addgene_169726)
