[The description below was written by a language model from this plasmid's Addgene catalogue record and pLannotate feature annotations shown in this document.]
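Description:
pcDNA6.2EmGFP-DAXX is a mammalian expression plasmid built on the Invitrogen pcDNA6.2 backbone that produces full-length human DAXX fused at its N terminus to the green fluorescent protein Emerald (EmGFP). The sequenced construct is about 8.1 kb. It is maintained in E. coli through a high-copy ColE1/pUC-type origin and selected with ampicillin via the β-lactamase gene. An f1 origin is also present, which allows single-stranded DNA production. For selection in mammalian cells, the backbone carries a blasticidin S deaminase gene downstream of tandem SV40 early and bacterial EM7 promoters and followed by an SV40 polyadenylation signal. The short bleomycin-resistance, lacI and bGH poly(A) matches in the annotation are fragments, most likely backbone remnants rather than functional elements.

The expression cassette is driven by the human CMV immediate-early enhancer and promoter. The Emerald coding sequence comes first, then an attB1 site, the 2,220 bp DAXX open reading frame, and an attB2 site. The att sites are the scars of the Gateway recombination used to insert the gene into the destination vector. A partial V5 epitope sequence lies just past attB2, but the record does not indicate whether it is translated as part of the fusion, and the catalogue lists only the N-terminal GFP tag. Transcripts terminate at the HSV thymidine kinase polyadenylation signal.

DAXX is a transcriptional corepressor that localises to subnuclear compartments such as PML nuclear bodies. This fluorescent fusion suits live or fixed-cell imaging of its localisation after transfection. The associated publication concerns phase-separated compartments formed by the tumour suppressor SPOP.
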