Features (pLannotate 1.2.2; 24 found; start..end, strand, type, name):
    230..254     +  protein_bind   attB1: mutant version of attB; recombination site for the Gateway® BP reaction BP Clonase™
    260..2479    +  CDS            DAXX: DAXX_HUMAN - Also known as BING2, DAP6. Experimental evidence at protein level: Swiss-Prot protein existence level 1. Transcription corepressor known to repress transcriptional potential of several sumoylated transcription factors. Down-regulates basal and activated transcription. Its transcription repressor activity is modulated by recruiting it to subnuclear compartments like the nucleolus or PML/POD/ND10 nuclear bodies through interactions with MCSR1 and PML, respectively. Seems to regulate transcription in PML/POD/ND10 nuclear bodies together with PML and may influence TNFRSF6-dependent ap
   2484..2508    -  protein_bind   attB2: mutant version of attB; recombination site for the Gateway® BP reaction BP Clonase™
   2519..2557    +  CDS            V5 tag (fragment): epitope tag from simian virus 5
   2641..2689    +  polyA_signal   HSV TK poly(A) signal: herpes simplex virus thymidine kinase polyadenylation signal (Cole and Stacy, 1985)
   2780..2796    -  polyA_signal   bGH poly(A) signal (fragment): bovine growth hormone polyadenylation signal
   2891..3319    +  rep_origin     f1 ori (sequence partly withheld): f1 bacteriophage origin of replication; arrow indicates direction of (+) strand synthesis
   3333..3662    +  promoter       SV40 promoter: SV40 enhancer and early promoter
   3710..3757    +  promoter       EM7 promoter: synthetic bacterial promoter&nbsp
   3776..4174    +  CDS            BSD: blasticidin S deaminase; Aspergillus terreus BSD; confers resistance to blasticidin
   4175..4202    +  CDS            BleoR (fragment): antibiotic-binding protein; Sh ble from Streptoalloteichus hindustanus; confers resistance to bleomycin, phleomycin, and Zeocin™
   4212..4337    +  CDS            ble (fragment): BLE_KLEPN - Experimental evidence at protein level: Swiss-Prot protein existence level 1. Binding protein with a strong affinity to the bleomycin family of antibiotics. Binds to CL990; an antimitotic-antibiotic compound. From Klebsiella pneumoniae.
   4332..4453    +  polyA_signal   SV40 poly(A) signal: SV40 polyadenylation signal
   4526..4542    -  protein_bind   lac operator: The lac repressor binds to the lac operator to inhibit transcription in E. coli. This inhibition can be relieved by adding lactose or isopropyl-β-D-thiogalactopyranoside (IPTG). lac repressor encoded by lacI
   4550..4580    -  promoter       lac promoter: promoter for the E. coli lac operon
   4595..4616    -  protein_bind   CAP binding site: CAP binding activates transcription in the presence of cAMP. E. coli catabolite activator protein
   4629..4721    -  CDS            lacI (fragment): lac repressor; lacI; The lac repressor binds to the lac operator to inhibit transcription in E. coli. This inhibition can be relieved by adding lactose or isopropyl-β-D-thiogalactopyranoside (IPTG).
   4904..5492    -  rep_origin     ori: high-copy-number ColE1/pMB1/pBR322/pUC origin of replication
   5663..6523    -  CDS            AmpR: β-lactamase; bla; confers resistance to ampicillin, carbenicillin, and related antibiotics
   6524..6628    -  promoter       AmpR promoter: bla
   6687..6739    -  misc_feature   bom (fragment): basis of mobility region from pBR322
   6894..7273    +  enhancer       CMV enhancer: human cytomegalovirus immediate early enhancer
   7274..7477    +  promoter       CMV promoter: human cytomegalovirus (CMV) immediate early promoter
   7602..214     +  CDS            Emerald (across the origin): Emerald is a basic (constitutively fluorescent) green fluorescent protein published in 1998, derived from Aequorea victoria. It is reported to be a very rapidly-maturing weak dimer.
>Addgene plasmid #169726 | pcDNA6.2EmGFP-DAXX | addgene full sequence | sequence record 334850 | Addgene NGS Result
CCGCCACAACATCGAGGACGGCAGCGTGCAGCTCGCCGACCACTACCAGCAGAACACCCCCATCGGCGAC
GGCCCCGTGCTGCTGCCCGACAACCACTACCTGAGCACCCAGTCCGCCCTGAGCAAAGACCCCAACGAGA
AGCGCGATCACATGGTCCTGCTGGAGTTCGTGACCGCCGCCGGGATCACTCTCGGCATGGACGAGCTGTA
CAAGGGCTCGAGCCCATCAACAAGTTTGTACAAAAAAGCAGGCTCCACCATGGCCACCGCTAACAGCATC
ATCGTGCTGGATGATGATGACGAAGATGAAGCAGCTGCTCAGCCAGGGCCCTCCCACCCACTCCCCAATG
CGGCCTCACCTGGGGCAGAAGCCCCTAGCTCCTCTGAGCCTCATGGGGCCAGAGGAAGCAGTAGTTCGGG
CGGCAAGAAATGCTACAAGCTGGAGAATGAGAAGCTGTTCGAAGAGTTCCTTGAACTTTGTAAGATGCAG
ACAGCAGACCACCCTGAGGTGGTCCCATTCCTCTATAACCGGCAGCAACGTGCCCACTCTCTGTTTTTGG
CCTCGGCGGAGTTCTGCAACATCCTCTCTAGGGTCCTGTCTCGGGCCCGGAGCCGGCCAGCCAAGCTCTA
TGTCTACATCAATGAGCTCTGCACTGTTCTCAAGGCCCACTCAGCCAAAAAGAAGCTGAACTTGGCCCCT
GCCGCCACCACCTCCAATGAGCCCTCTGGGAATAACCCTCCCACACACCTCTCCTTGGACCCCACAAATG
CTGAAAACACTGCCTCTCAGTCTCCAAGGACCCGTGGTTCCCGGCGGCAGATCCAGCGTTTGGAGCAGCT
GCTGGCGCTCTATGTGGCAGAGATCCGGCGGCTGCAGGAAAAGGAGTTGGATCTCTCAGAATTGGATGAC
CCAGACTCCGCATACCTGCAGGAGGCACGGTTGAAGCGTAAGCTGATCCGCCTCTTTGGGCGACTATGTG
AGCTGAAAGACTGCTCTTCACTGACCGGCCGTGTCATAGAGCAGCGCATCCCCTACCGTGGCACCCGCTA
CCCAGAGGTTAACAGGCGCATTGAGCGGCTCATCAACAAGCCAGGGCCTGATACCTTCCCTGACTATGGG
GATGTGCTTCGGGCTGTAGAGAAGGCAGCTGCCCGACACAGCCTTGGCCTCCCCCGACAGCAGCTCCAGC
TCATGGCTCAGGATGCCTTCCGAGATGTGGGCATCAGGTTACAGGAGCGACGTCACCTCGATCTCATCTA
CAACTTTGGCTGCCACCTCACAGATGACTATAGGCCAGGCGTTGACCCTGCACTATCAGATCCTGTGTTG
GCCCGGCGCCTTCGGGAAAACCGGAGTTTGGCCATGAGTCGGCTGGATGAGGTCATCTCCAAATATGCAA
TGTTGCAAGACAAAAGTGAGGAGGGCGAGAGAAAAAAGAGAAGAGCTCGGCTCCAAGGCACCTCTTCCCA
CTCTGCAGACACCCCCGAAGCCTCCTTGGATTCTGGTGAGGGCCCTAGTGGAATGGCATCCCAGGGGTGC
CCTTCTGCCTCCAGAGCTGAGACAGATGACGAAGACGATGAGGAGAGTGATGAGGAAGAGGAGGAGGAGG
AGGAAGAAGAAGAGGAGGAGGCCACAGATTCTGAAGAGGAGGAGGATCTGGAACAGATGCAGGAGGGTCA
GGAGGATGATGAAGAGGAGGACGAAGAGGAAGAAGCAGCAGCAGGTAAAGATGGAGACAAGAGCCCCATG
TCCTCACTACAGATCTCCAATGAAAAGAACCTGGAACCTGGCAAACAGATCAGCAGATCTTCAGGGGAGC
AGCAAAACAAAGGACGCATAGTGTCACCATCGTTACTGTCAGAAGAACCCCTGGCCCCCTCCAGCATAGA
TGCTGAAAGCAATGGAGAACAGCCTGAGGAGCTGACCCTGGAGGAAGAAAGCCCTGTGTCTCAGCTCTTT
GAGCTAGAGATTGAAGCTTTGCCCCTGGATACCCCTTCCTCTGTGGAGACGGACATTTCCTCTTCCAGGA
AGCAATCAGAGGAGCCCTTCACCACTGTCTTAGAGAATGGAGCAGGCATGGTCTCTTCTACTTCCTTCAA
TGGAGGCGTCTCTCCTCACAACTGGGGAGATTCTGGTCCCCCCTGCAAAAAATCTCGGAAGGAGAAGAAG
CAAACAGGATCAGGGCCATTAGGAAACAGCTATGTGGAAAGGCAAAGGTCAGTGCATGAGAAGAATGGGA
AAAAGATATGTACCCTGCCCAGCCCACCTTCCCCCTTGGCTTCCTTGGCCCCAGTTGCTGATTCCTCCAC
GAGGGTGGACTCTCCCAGCCATGGCCTGGTGACCAGCTCCCTCTGCATCCCTTCTCCAGCCCGGCTGTCC
CAAACCCCCCATTCACAGCCTCCTCGGCCTGGTACTTGCAAGACAAGTGTGGCCACACAATGCGATCCAG
AAGAGATCATCGTGCTCTCAGACTCTGATTTGGACCCAGCTTTCTTGTACAAAGTGGTTGATAACGGGAA
GCCTATCCCTAACCCTCTCCTCGGTCTCGATTCTACGCGTACCGGTTAGTAATGAGTTTAAACGGGGGAG
GCTAACTGAAACACGGAAGGAGACAATACCGGAAGGAACCCGCGCTATGACGGCAATAAAAAGACAGAAT
AAAACGCACGGGTGTTGGGTCGTTTGTTCATAAACGCGGGGTTCGGTCCCAGGGCTGGCACTCTGTCGAT
ACCCCACCGAGACCCCATTGGGGCCAATACGCCCGCGTTTCTTCCTTTTCCCCACCCCACCCCCCAAGTT
CGGGTGAAGGCCCAGGGCTCGCAGCCAACGTCGGGGCGGCAGGCCCTGCCATAGCAGATCTGCGCAGCTG
GGGCTCTAGGGGGTATCCCC
[124 nt withheld, positions 2891-3014]
C
[91 nt withheld, positions 3016-3106]
A
[49 nt withheld, positions 3108-3156]
CCTTTGACGTTGGAGTCCACGTTCTTT
[37 nt withheld, positions 3184-3220]
ACCCTATCTCGGTCTATTCTTTTGATTTATAAGGGATTTTGCCGATTTCGGCCTATTGGTTAAAAAATGA
GCTGATTTAACAAAAATTTAACGCGAATTAATTCTGTGGAATGTGTGTCAGTTAGGGTGTGGAAAGTCCC
CAGGCTCCCCAGCAGGCAGAAGTATGCAAAGCATGCATCTCAATTAGTCAGCAACCAGGTGTGGAAAGTC
CCCAGGCTCCCCAGCAGGCAGAAGTATGCAAAGCATGCATCTCAATTAGTCAGCAACCATAGTCCCGCCC
CTAACTCCGCCCATCCCGCCCCTAACTCCGCCCAGTTCCGCCCATTCTCCGCCCCATGGCTGACTAATTT
TTTTTATTTATGCAGAGGCCGAGGCCGCCTCTGCCTCTGAGCTATTCCAGAAGTAGTGAGGAGGCTTTTT
TGGAGGCCTAGGCTTTTGCAAAAAGCTCCCGGGAGCTTGTATATCCATTTTCGGATCTGATCAGCACGTG
TTGACAATTAATCATCGGCATAGTATATCGGCATAGTATAATACGACAAGGTGAGGAACTAAACCATGGC
CAAGCCTTTGTCTCAAGAAGAATCCACCCTCATTGAAAGAGCAACGGCTACAATCAACAGCATCCCCATC
TCTGAAGACTACAGCGTCGCCAGCGCAGCTCTCTCTAGCGACGGCCGCATCTTCACTGGTGTCAATGTAT
ATCATTTTACTGGGGGACCTTGTGCAGAACTCGTGGTGCTGGGCACTGCTGCTGCTGCGGCAGCTGGCAA
CCTGACTTGTATCGTCGCGATCGGAAATGAGAACAGGGGCATCTTGAGCCCCTGCGGACGGTGCCGACAG
GTGCTTCTCGATCTGCATCCTGGGATCAAAGCCATAGTGAAGGACAGTGATGGACAGCCGACGGCAGTTG
GGATTCGTGAATTGCTGCCCTCTGGTTATGTGTGGGAGGGCTAAGCACTTCGTGGCCGAGGAGCAGGACT
GACACGTGCTACGAGATTTCGATTCCACCGCCGCCTTCTATGAAAGGTTGGGCTTCGGAATCGTTTTCCG
GGACGCCGGCTGGATGATCCTCCAGCGCGGGGATCTCATGCTGGAGTTCTTCGCCCACCCCAACTTGTTT
ATTGCAGCTTATAATGGTTACAAATAAAGCAATAGCATCACAAATTTCACAAATAAAGCATTTTTTTCAC
TGCATTCTAGTTGTGGTTTGTCCAAACTCATCAATGTATCTTATCATGTCTGTATACCGTCGACCTCTAG
CTAGAGCTTGGCGTAATCATGGTCATAGCTGTTTCCTGTGTGAAATTGTTATCCGCTCACAATTCCACAC
AACATACGAGCCGGAAGCATAAAGTGTAAAGCCTGGGGTGCCTAATGAGTGAGCTAACTCACATTAATTG
CGTTGCGCTCACTGCCCGCTTTCCAGTCGGGAAACCTGTCGTGCCAGCTGCATTAATGAATCGGCCAACG
CGCGGGGAGAGGCGGTTTGCGTATTGGGCGCTCTTCCGCTTCCTCGCTCACTGACTCGCTGCGCTCGGTC
GTTCGGCTGCGGCGAGCGGTATCAGCTCACTCAAAGGCGGTAATACGGTTATCCACAGAATCAGGGGATA
ACGCAGGAAAGAACATGTGAGCAAAAGGCCAGCAAAAGGCCAGGAACCGTAAAAAGGCCGCGTTGCTGGC
GTTTTTCCATAGGCTCCGCCCCCCTGACGAGCATCACAAAAATCGACGCTCAAGTCAGAGGTGGCGAAAC
CCGACAGGACTATAAAGATACCAGGCGTTTCCCCCTGGAAGCTCCCTCGTGCGCTCTCCTGTTCCGACCC
TGCCGCTTACCGGATACCTGTCCGCCTTTCTCCCTTCGGGAAGCGTGGCGCTTTCTCATAGCTCACGCTG
TAGGTATCTCAGTTCGGTGTAGGTCGTTCGCTCCAAGCTGGGCTGTGTGCACGAACCCCCCGTTCAGCCC
GACCGCTGCGCCTTATCCGGTAACTATCGTCTTGAGTCCAACCCGGTAAGACACGACTTATCGCCACTGG
CAGCAGCCACTGGTAACAGGATTAGCAGAGCGAGGTATGTAGGCGGTGCTACAGAGTTCTTGAAGTGGTG
GCCTAACTACGGCTACACTAGAAGAACAGTATTTGGTATCTGCGCTCTGCTGAAGCCAGTTACCTTCGGA
AAAAGAGTTGGTAGCTCTTGATCCGGCAAACAAACCACCGCTGGTAGCGGTGGTTTTTTTGTTTGCAAGC
AGCAGATTACGCGCAGAAAAAAAGGATCTCAAGAAGATCCTTTGATCTTTTCTACGGGGTCTGACGCTCA
GTGGAACGAAAACTCACGTTAAGGGATTTTGGTCATGAGATTATCAAAAAGGATCTTCACCTAGATCCTT
TTAAATTAAAAATGAAGTTTTAAATCAATCTAAAGTATATATGAGTAAACTTGGTCTGACAGTTACCAAT
GCTTAATCAGTGAGGCACCTATCTCAGCGATCTGTCTATTTCGTTCATCCATAGTTGCCTGACTCCCCGT
CGTGTAGATAACTACGATACGGGAGGGCTTACCATCTGGCCCCAGTGCTGCAATGATACCGCGAGACCCA
CGCTCACCGGCTCCAGATTTATCAGCAATAAACCAGCCAGCCGGAAGGGCCGAGCGCAGAAGTGGTCCTG
CAACTTTATCCGCCTCCATCCAGTCTATTAATTGTTGCCGGGAAGCTAGAGTAAGTAGTTCGCCAGTTAA
TAGTTTGCGCAACGTTGTTGCCATTGCTACAGGCATCGTGGTGTCACGCTCGTCGTTTGGTATGGCTTCA
TTCAGCTCCGGTTCCCAACGATCAAGGCGAGTTACATGATCCCCCATGTTGTGCAAAAAAGCGGTTAGCT
CCTTCGGTCCTCCGATCGTTGTCAGAAGTAAGTTGGCCGCAGTGTTATCACTCATGGTTATGGCAGCACT
GCATAATTCTCTTACTGTCATGCCATCCGTAAGATGCTTTTCTGTGACTGGTGAGTACTCAACCAAGTCA
TTCTGAGAATAGTGTATGCGGCGACCGAGTTGCTCTTGCCCGGCGTCAATACGGGATAATACCGCGCCAC
ATAGCAGAACTTTAAAAGTGCTCATCATTGGAAAACGTTCTTCGGGGCGAAAACTCTCAAGGATCTTACC
GCTGTTGAGATCCAGTTCGATGTAACCCACTCGTGCACCCAACTGATCTTCAGCATCTTTTACTTTCACC
AGCGTTTCTGGGTGAGCAAAAACAGGAAGGCAAAATGCCGCAAAAAAGGGAATAAGGGCGACACGGAAAT
GTTGAATACTCATACTCTTCCTTTTTCAATATTATTGAAGCATTTATCAGGGTTATTGTCTCATGAGCGG
ATACATATTTGAATGTATTTAGAAAAATAAACAAATAGGGGTTCCGCGCACATTTCCCCGAAAAGTGCCA
CCTGACGTCGACGGATCGGGAGATCTCCCGATCCCCTATGGTGCACTCTCAGTACAATCTGCTCTGATGC
CGCATAGTTAAGCCAGTATCTGCTCCCTGCTTGTGTGTTGGAGGTCGCTGAGTAGTGCGCGAGCAAAATT
TAAGCTACAACAAGGCAAGGCTTGACCGACAATTGCATGAAGAATCTGCTTAGGGTTAGGCGTTTTGCGC
TGCTTCGCGATGTACGGGCCAGATATACGCGTTGACATTGATTATTGACTAGTTATTAATAGTAATCAAT
TACGGGGTCATTAGTTCATAGCCCATATATGGAGTTCCGCGTTACATAACTTACGGTAAATGGCCCGCCT
GGCTGACCGCCCAACGACCCCCGCCCATTGACGTCAATAATGACGTATGTTCCCATAGTAACGCCAATAG
GGACTTTCCATTGACGTCAATGGGTGGAGTATTTACGGTAAACTGCCCACTTGGCAGTACATCAAGTGTA
TCATATGCCAAGTACGCCCCCTATTGACGTCAATGACGGTAAATGGCCCGCCTGGCATTATGCCCAGTAC
ATGACCTTATGGGACTTTCCTACTTGGCAGTACATCTACGTATTAGTCATCGCTATTACCATGGTGATGC
GGTTTTGGCAGTACATCAATGGGCGTGGATAGCGGTTTGACTCACGGGGATTTCCAAGTCTCCACCCCAT
TGACGTCAATGGGAGTTTGTTTTGGCACCAAAATCAACGGGACTTTCCAAAATGTCGTAACAACTCCGCC
CCATTGACGCAAATGGGCGGTAGGCGTGTACGGTGGGAGGTCTATATAAGCAGAGCTCGTTTAGTGAACC
GTCAGATCGCCTGGAGACGCCATCCACGCTGTTTTGACCTCCATAGAAGACACCGGGACCGATCCAGCCT
CCGGACTCTAGAGGATCCCTACCGGTGATATCCTCGAGACCATGGTGAGCAAGGGCGAGGAGCTGTTCAC
CGGGGTGGTGCCCATCCTGGTCGAGCTGGACGGCGACGTAAACGGCCACAAGTTCAGCGTGTCCGGCGAG
GGCGAGGGCGATGCCACCTACGGCAAGCTGACCCTGAAGTTCATCTGCACCACCGGCAAGCTGCCCGTGC
CCTGGCCCACCCTCGTGACCACCTTCACCTACGGCGTGCAGTGCTTCGCCCGCTACCCCGACCACATGAA
GCAGCACGACTTCTTCAAGTCCGCCATGCCCGAAGGCTACGTCCAGGAGCGCACCATCTTCTTCAAGGAC
GACGGCAACTACAAGACCCGCGCCGAGGTGAAGTTCGAGGGCGACACCCTGGTGAACCGCATCGAGCTGA
AGGGCATCGACTTCAAGGAGGACGGCAACATCCTGGGGCACAAGCTGGAGTACAACTACAACAGCCACAA
GGTCTATATCACCGCCGACAAGCAGAAGAACGGCATCAAGGTGAACTTCAAGAC
